Addgene plasmid #22153: pEBG-TFII-deltaNLS1
Depositing lab: Ananda Roy. Depositing organization: Tufts University. Publication: Alternatively spliced isoforms of TFII-I. Complex formation, nuclear translocation, and differential gene regulation. Cheriyath V, Roy AL. J Biol Chem. 2000 Aug 25. 275(34):26300-8. 10.1074/jbc.M002980200 PubMed 10854432.
Backbone
  Vector backbone: pEBG
  Backbone size w/o insert (bp): 6100
  Vector type: Mammalian Expression
Growth in bacteria
  Bacterial resistance: Ampicillin, 100 μg/mL
  Growth temperature: 37°C
  Growth strain: DH5alpha
  Copy number: Unknown
Gene/Insert
  Gene/Insert name: TFII-I
  Species: H. sapiens (human)
  Insert size (bp): 3300
  Mutation: deletion of amino acids 297-304
  Entrez Gene: GTF2I (a.k.a. BAP135, BTKAP1, DIWS, GTFII-I, IB291, SPIN, TFII-I, WBS, WBSCR6)
  Tag / fusion protein: GST (N terminal on insert); His (N terminal on insert)
  Cloning method: Restriction Enzyme; 5′ cloning site BamHI (unknown if destroyed); 3′ cloning site ClaI (unknown if destroyed)
  Sequencing primers: 5′ EF-1a Forward
Terms and licenses: Academic/Nonprofit Terms; Industry Terms: Not Available to Industry
Depositor comments: Restriction sites may not be correct.
How to cite: pEBG-TFII-deltaNLS1 was a gift from Ananda Roy (Addgene plasmid # 22153 ; http://n2t.net/addgene:22153 ; RRID:Addgene_22153)
