[The description below was written by a language model from this plasmid's Addgene catalogue record and pLannotate feature annotations shown in this document.]
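Description:
pEBG-TFII-deltaNLS1 is a mammalian expression plasmid built on the pEBG backbone, which places an inserted coding sequence downstream of glutathione S-transferase under the strong constitutive human EF-1α promoter. The full depositor sequence is about 9.4 kb, consistent with the recorded backbone of roughly 6.1 kb plus an insert of about 3.3 kb. In E. coli it is maintained through a high-copy ColE1/pUC-type origin and selected with ampicillin via the β-lactamase gene. An M13 phage origin is also annotated, along with assorted lac-region, bom and rop fragments that appear to be backbone remnants. An SV40 early promoter segment and a small t antigen fragment sit just upstream of the EF-1α promoter, and a G-CSF stem-loop destabilising element is annotated downstream of the insert, presumably part of the 3′ untranslated/polyadenylation region. No mammalian selection marker is annotated.

The payload is human TFII-I (GTF2I), a multifunctional transcription factor, carrying a deletion of amino acids 297–304. The construct name indicates that this removes a nuclear localisation signal (NLS1). The open reading frame reads GST, a short His-tag-containing segment, a thrombin cleavage site and then TFII-I, giving an N-terminal GST-His fusion. The annotation tool matched the insert to the rat Gtf2i entry, which reflects sequence homology rather than a contradiction of the recorded human origin. The insert is listed as cloned between BamHI and ClaI, though the depositor cautions that these sites may not be correct.

The design suits expression of tagged mutant TFII-I in transfected mammalian cells, followed by glutathione pull-down. This fits the associated work on complex formation, nuclear translocation and gene regulation by TFII-I isoforms.
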