Features (pLannotate 1.2.2; 22 found; start..end, strand, type, name):
      2..94      +  CDS            lacI (fragment): lac repressor; lacI; The lac repressor binds to the lac operator to inhibit transcription in E. coli. This inhibition can be relieved by adding lactose or isopropyl-β-D-thiogalactopyranoside (IPTG).
    107..128     +  protein_bind   CAP binding site: CAP binding activates transcription in the presence of cAMP. E. coli catabolite activator protein
    143..173     +  promoter       lac promoter: promoter for the E. coli lac operon
    181..197     +  protein_bind   lac operator: The lac repressor binds to the lac operator to inhibit transcription in E. coli. This inhibition can be relieved by adding lactose or isopropyl-β-D-thiogalactopyranoside (IPTG). lac repressor encoded by lacI
    252..462     +  promoter       SV40 promoter: SV40 early promoter
    484..550     +  CDS            small t antigen (fragment): SV40 (simian virus 40) small t antigen
    558..1739    +  promoter       EF-1α promoter: strong constitutive promoter for human elongation factor EF-1α
   1795..2445    +  CDS            GST: glutathione S-transferase from Schistosoma japonicum
   2484..2500    +  CDS            capTEV™ (fragment): composite tag for in vivo biotinylation, TEV protease cleavage, and 6xHis tagging
   2511..2528    +  CDS            thrombin site: thrombin recognition and cleavage site
   2532..5378    +  CDS            Gtf2i: GTF2I_RAT - Experimental evidence at protein level: Swiss-Prot protein existence level 1. Interacts with the basal transcription machinery by coordinating the formation of a multiprotein complex at the C-FOS promoter, and linking specific signal responsive activator complexes. Promotes the formation of stable high-order complexes of SRF and PHOX1 and interacts cooperatively with PHOX1 to promote serum-inducible transcription of a reporter gene deriven by the C-FOS serum response element (SRE). Acts as a coregulator for USF1 by binding independently two promoter elements, a pyrimidine-rich init
   5810..5826    +  promoter       ARG4 promoter (fragment): S. cerevisiae ARG4
   5826..5849    +  misc_feature   MCS (fragment): pBluescript multiple cloning site
   5866..5958    +  ncRNA          G-CSF SLDE: Accession: RF00183 - G-CSF factor stem-loop destabilising element (SLDE)
   6527..6684    +  CDS            lacZα (fragment): LacZα fragment of β-galactosidase; lacZ fragment
   6690..6741    -  misc_feature   bom (fragment): basis of mobility region from pBR322
   6760..7140    +  rep_origin     M13 ori (sequence partly withheld): M13 bacteriophage origin of replication; arrow indicates direction of (+) strand synthesis
   7216..7265    -  misc_feature   bom (fragment): basis of mobility region from pBR322
   7367..7402    -  CDS            rop (fragment): Rop protein, which maintains plasmids at low copy number; rop
   7497..7601    +  promoter       AmpR promoter: bla
   7602..8462    +  CDS            AmpR: β-lactamase; bla; confers resistance to ampicillin, carbenicillin, and related antibiotics
   8633..9221    +  rep_origin     ori: high-copy-number ColE1/pMB1/pBR322/pUC origin of replication
>Addgene plasmid #22153 | pEBG-TFII-deltaNLS1 | depositor full sequence | sequence record 10160 | Author sequence
AGCGCCCAATACGCAAACCGCCTCTCCCCGCGCGTTGGCCGATTCATTAATGCAGCTGGCACGACAGGTT
TCCCGACTGGAAAGCGGGCAGTGAGCGCAACGCAATTAATGTGAGTTAGCTCACTCATTAGGCACCCCAG
GCTTTACACTTTATGCTTCCGGCTCGTATGTTGTGTGGAATTGTGAGCGGATAACAATTTCACACAGGAA
ACAGCTATGACCATGATTACGCCAAGCTTCCAGGCTCCCCAGCAGGCAGAAGTATGCAAAGCATGCATCT
CAATTAGTCAGCAACCATAGTCCCGCCCCTAACTCCGCCCATCCCGCCCCTAACTCCGCCCAGTTCCGCC
CATTCTCCGCCCCATGGCTGACTAATTTTTTTTATTTATGCAGAGGCCGAGGCCGCCTCGGCCTCTGAGC
TATTCCAGAAGTAGTGAGGAGGCTTTTTTGGAGGCCTAGGCTTTTGCAAAAAGCTTTGCAAAGATGGATA
AAGTTTTAAACAGAGAGGAATCTTTGCAGCTAATGGACCTTCTAGGTCTTGAAAGGAGTGGGAATTGGCT
CCGGTGCCCGTCAGTGGGCAGAGCGCACATCGCCCACAGTCCCCGAGAAGTTGGGGGGAGGGGTCGGCAA
TTGAACCGGTGCCTAGAGAAGGTGGCGCGGGGTAAACTGGGAAAGTGATGTCGTGTACTGGCTCCGCCTT
TTTCCCGAGGGTGGGGGAGAACCGTATATAAGTGCAGTAGTCGCCGTGAACGTTCTTTTTCGCAACGGGT
TTGCCGCCAGAACACAGGTAAGTGCCGTGTGTGGTTCCCGCGGGCCTGGCCTCTTTACGGGTTATGGCCC
TTGCGTGCCTTGAATTACTTCCACGCCCCTGGCTGCAGTACGTGATTCTTGATCCCGAGCTTCGGGTTGG
AAGTGGGTGGGAGAGTTCGAGGCCTTGCGCTTAAGGAGCCCCTTCGCCTCGTGCTTGAGTTGAGGCCTGG
CCTGGGCGCTGGGGCCGCCGCGTGCGAATCTGGTGGCACCTTCGCGCCTGTCTCGCTGCTTTCGATAAGT
CTCTAGCCATTTAAAATTTTTGATGACCTGCTGCGACGCTTTTTTTCTGGCAAGATAGTCTTGTAAATGC
GGGCCAAGATCTGCACACTGGTATTTCGGTTTTTGGGGCCGCGGGCGGCGACGGGGCCCGTGCGTCCCAG
CGCACATGTTCGGCGAGGCGGGGCCTGCGAGCGCGGCCACCGAGAATCGGACGGGGGTAGTCTCAAGCTG
GCCGGCCTGCTCTGGTGCCTGGCCTCGCGCCGCCGTGTATCGCCCCGCCCTGGGCGGCAAGGCTGGCCCG
GTCGGCACCAGTTGCGTGAGCGGAAAGATGGCCGCTTCCCGGCCCTGCTGCAGGGAGCTCAAAATGGAGG
ACGCGGCGCTCGGGAGAGCGGGCGGGTGAGTCACCCACACAAAGGAAAAGGGCCTTTCCGTCCTCAGCCG
TCGCTTCATGTGACTCCACGGAGTACCGGGCGCCGTCCAGGCACCTCGATTAGTTCTCGAGCTTTTGGAG
TACGTCGTCTTTAGGTTGGGGGGAGGGGTTTTATGCGATGGAGTTTCCCCACACTGAGTGGGTGGAGACT
GAAGTTAGGCCAGCTTGGCACTTGATGTAATTCTCCTTGGAATTTGCCCTTTTTGAGTTTGGATCTTGGT
TCATTCTCAAGCCTCAGACAGTGGTTCAAAGTTTTTTTCTTCCATTTCAGGTGTCGTGAGGAATTCTCTA
GAGATCCCTCGACCTCGAGATCCATTGTGCTGGATCTACAATGGCCCCTATACTAGGTTATTGGAAAATT
AAGGGCCTTGTGCAACCCACTCGACTTCTTTTGGAATATCTTGAAGAAAAATATGAAGAGCATTTGTATG
AGCGCGATGAAGGTGATAAATGGCGAAACAAAAAGTTTGAATTGGGTTTGGAGTTTCCCAATCTTCCTTA
TTATATTGATGGTGATGTTAAATTAACACAGTCTATGGCCATCATACGTTATATAGCTGACAAGCACAAC
ATGTTGGGTGGTTGTCCAAAAGAGCGTGCAGAGATTTCAATGCTTGAAGGAGCGGTTTTGGATATTAGAT
ACGGTGTTTCGAGAATTGCATATAGTAAAGACTTTGAAACTCTCAAAGTTGATTTTCTTAGCAAGCTACC
TGAAATGCTGAAAATGTTCGAAGATCGTTTATGTCATAAAACATATTTAAATGGTGATCATGTAACCCAT
CCTGACTTCATGTTGTATGACGCTCTTGATGTTGTTTTATACATGGACCCAATGTGCCTGGATGCGTTCC
CAAAATTAGTTTGTTTTAAAAAACGTATTGAAGCTATCCCACAAATTGATAAGTACTTGAAATCCAGCAA
GTATATAGCATGGCCTTTGCAGGGCTGGCAAGCCACGTTTGGTGGTGGCGACCATCCTCCAAAATCGGAT
CTGGTTCCGCGTGGATCCACCATGGGCAGCAGCCATCATCATCATCATCACAGCAGCGGCCTGGTGCCGC
GCGGCAGCCATATGGCCCAAGTTGCAATGTCCACCCTCCCCGTTGAAGATGAGGAGTCCTCGGAGAGCAG
GATGGTGGTGACATTCCTCATGTCAGCTCTCGAGTCCATGTGTAAAGAACTGGCCAAGTCCAAAGCCGAA
GTGGCCTGCATTGCAGTGTATGAAACAGACGTGTTTGTCGTCGGAACTGAAAGAGGACGTGCTTTTGTCA
ATACCAGAAAGGATTTTCAAAAAGATTTTGTAAAATATTGTGTTGAAGAAGAAGAAAAAGCTGCAGAGAT
GCATAAAATGAAATCTACAACCCAGGCAAATCGGATGAGTGTAGATGCTGTAGAAATTGAAACACTCAGA
AAAACAGTTGAGGACTATTTCTGCTTTTGCTATGGGAAAGCTTTAGGCAAATCCACAGTGGTACCTGTAC
CATATGAGAAGATGCTGCGAGACCAGTCGGCTGTGGTAGTGCAGGGGCTTCCGGAAGGTGTTGCCTTTAA
ACACCCCGAGAACTATGATCTTGCAACCCTGAAATGGATTTTGGAGAACAAAGCAGGAATTTCATTCATC
ATTAAGAGACCTTTTTTAGAGCCAAAGAAGCATGTAGGTGGTCGTGTGATGGTAACAGATGCTGACAGGT
CAATACTATCTCCAGGTGGAAGTTGTGGCCCCATCAAAGTGAAAACTGAACCCACAGAAGATTCTGGCAT
TTCCCTGGAAATGGCAGCTGTGACAGTAAAGGAAGAATCAGAAGATCCTGATTATTATCAATATAACATT
CAAGGAAGCCACCATTCTTCAGAGGGCAATGAAGGCACAGAAATGGAAGTACCAGCAGAAGATGATGATT
ATTCTAATGAGCTACCGCAGCCACCAGTCCCGGAACCCGCCAATGCTGGGAAGCGGAAAGTGAGGGAGTT
CAACTTCGAGAAATGGAATGCTCGCATCACTGATCTACGTAAACAAGTTGAAGAATTGTTTGAAAGGAAA
TATGCTCAAGCCATAAAAGCCAAAGGTCCGGTGACGATCCCGTACCCTCTTTTCCAGTCTCATGTTGAAG
ATCTTTATGTAGAAGGACTTCCTGAAGGAATTCCTTTTAAAAGGCCATCTACTTACGGAATTCCTCGCCT
GGAGAGGATATTACTTGCAAAGGAAAGGATTCGTTTTGTGATTAAGAAACATGAGCTTCTGAATTCAACA
CGTGAAGATTTACAGCTTGATAAGCCAGCTTCAGGAGTAAAGGAAGAATGGTATGCCAGAATCACTAAAT
TAAGAAAGATGGTGGATCAGCTTTTCTGCAAAAAATTTGCGGAACGCTTGGGGAGCACTGAAGCCAAGGC
TGTACCGTACCAAAAATTTGAGGCACACCCGAATGATCTGTACGTGGAAGGACTGCCAGAAAACATTCCT
TTCCGAAGTCCCTCATGGTATGGAATCCCAAGGCTGGAAAAAATCATTCAAGTGGGCAATCGAATTAAAT
TTGTTATTAAAAGACCAGAACTTCTGACTCACAGTACCACTGAAGTTACTCAGCCAAGAACGAATACACC
AGTCAAAGAAGATTGGAATGTCAGAATTACCAAGCTACGGAAGCAAGTGGAAGAGATTTTTAATTTGAAA
TTTGCTCAAGCTCTTGGACTCACCGAGGCAGTAAAAGTACCATATCCTGTGTTTGAATCAAACCCGGAGT
TCTTGTATGTGGAAGGCTTGCCAGAGGGGATTCCCTTCCGAAGCCCTACCTGGTTTGGAATTCCACGACT
TGAAAGGATCGTCCGCGGGAGTAATAAAATCAAGTTCGTTGTTAAAAAACCTGAACTAGTTATTTCCTAC
TTGCCTCCTGGGATGGCTAGTAAAATAAACACTAAAGCTTTGCAGTCCCCCAAAAGACCACGAAGTCCTG
GGAGTAATTCAAAGGTTCCTGAAATTGAGGTCACCGTGGAAGGCCCTAATAACAACAATCCTCAAACCTC
AGCTGTTCGAACCCCGACCCAGACTAACGGTTCTAACGTTCCCTTCAAGCCACGAGGGAGAGAGTTTTCC
TTTGAGGCCTGGAATGCCAAAATCACGGACCTAAAACAGAAAGTTGAAAATCTCTTCAATGAGAAATGTG
GGGAAGCTCTTGGCCTTAAACAAGCTGTGAAGGTGCCGTTCGCGTTATTTGAGTCTTTCCCGGAAGACTT
TTATGTGGAAGGCTTACCTGAGGGTGTGCCATTCCGAAGACCATCGACTTTTGGCATTCCGAGACTGGAG
AAGATACTCAGAAACAAAGCCAAAATTAAGTTCATCATTAAAAAGCCCGAAATGTTTGAGACGGCGATTA
AGGAGAGCACCTCCTCTAAGAGCCCTCCCAGAAAAATAAATTCATCACCCAATGTTAATACTACTGCATC
AGGTGTTGAAGACCTTAACATCATTCAGGTGACAATTCCAGATGATGATAATGAAAGACTCTCGAAAGTT
GAAAAAGCTAGACAGCTAAGAGAACAAGTGAATGACCTCTTTAGTCGGAAATTTGGTGAAGCTATTGGTA
TGGGTTTTCCTGTGAAAGTTCCCTACAGGAAAATCACAATTAACCCTGGCTGTGTGGTGGTTGATGGCAT
GCCCCCGGGGGTGTCCTTCAAAGCCCCCAGCTACCTGGAAATCAGCTCCATGAGAAGGATCTTAGACTCT
GCCGAGTTTATCAAATTCACGGTCATTAGACCATTTCCAGGACTTGTGATTAATAACCAGCTGGTTGATC
AGAGTGAGTCAGAAGGCCCCGTGATACAAGAATCAGCTGAACCAAGCCAGTTGGAAGTTCCAGCCACAGA
AGAAATAAAAGAGACTGATGGAAGCTCTCAGATCAAGCAAGAACCAGACCCCACGTGGTAGACCTCTTCC
CTCCTAGGCTTAAAGTATCAGTGGTTGAGAAGAGCTTTCGGACCTGTTACTACCCCAAGCTGTGTGTAAT
ATACTTGTATAACAGAAATACCTTCTATACACACCTTTTTTTCTACTTTTAGATAGAAATGTCTACTTTT
TCAGCAGTTCTGTGAATTAAAGAGCAGAGTGACTGTGGGTCTGGAATGGCTGGTGTACTTGGGAATGTAC
TATCAGGATTTTACAGCAATGCTGGGAAATGACAGGGAAAATGACAGGAATGAATCTCACCAGATTTTTT
ATGTACTCAGCAGAGCCTTGAGTTACGGTGTTTATTTTCCAATCAAGTGAAGATATCTCCTACTTCTCCT
ACTGGAACATCTCAGCTTCTGCAGTGAAGAAAAATTCCTGTGATAGTTCAGTTCTTTAGTTTTTCTATTT
GAAAAAAAAAAAAAAGAATTCGATATCAAGCTTATCGATGCGGCCGCGACTCTAGAGTGAGGGTCCCCAC
CTGGGACCCTTGAGAGTATCAGGTCTCCCACGTGGGAGACAAGAAATCCCTGTTTAATATTTAAACAGCA
GTGTTCCCCATCTGGGTCCTTGCACCCCTCACTCTGGCCTCAGCCGACTGCACAGCGGCCCCTGCATCCC
CTTGGCTGTGAGGCCCCTGGACAAGCAGAGGTGGCCAGAGCTGGGAGGCATGGCCCTGGGGTCCCACGAA
TTTGCTGGGGAATCTCGTTTTTCTTCTTAAGACTTTTGGGACATGGTTTGACTCCCGAACATCACCGACG
CGTCTCCTGTTTTTCTGGGTGGCCTCGGGACACCTGCCCTGCCCCCACGAGGGTCAGGACTGTGACTCTT
TTTAGGGCCAGGCAGGTGCCTGGACATTTGCCTTGCTGGACGGGGACTGGGGATGTGGGAGGGAGCAGAC
AGGAGGAATCATGTCAGGCCTGTGTGTGAAAGGAAGCTCCACTGTCACCCTCCACCTCTTCACCCCCCAC
TCACCAGTGTCCCCTCCACTGTCACATTGTAACTGAACTTCAGGATAATAAAGTGTTTGCCTCCAAAAAA
AAAAAAAAAAAAAAAAAAAAAAAAAAAAAAAAAAAAAAAAAAAAAAAAAAAAAAAAAAAAAAAAAAAAAA
AAAAAAAAAAAAAAGAATTCACTGGCCGTCGTTTTACAACGTCGTGACTGGGAAAACCCTGGCGTTACCC
AACTTAATCGCCTTGCAGCACATCCCCCTTTCGCCAGCTGGCGTAATAGCGAAGAGGCCCGCACCGATCG
CCCTTCCCAACAGTTGCGCAGCCTGAATGGCGAATGGCGCCTGATGCGGTATTTTCTCCTTACGCATCTG
TGCGGTATTTCACACCGCATA
[142 nt withheld, positions 6742-6883]
C
[141 nt withheld, positions 6885-7025]
CCTTTGACGTTGGAGTCCACGTTCTTT
[37 nt withheld, positions 7053-7089]
ACCCTATCTCGGGCTATTCTTTTGATTTATAAGGGATTTTGCCGATTTCGGCCTATTGGTTAAAAAATGA
GCTGATTTAACAAAAATTTAACGCGAATTTTAACAAAATATTAACGTTTACAATTTTATGGTGCACTCTC
AGTACAATCTGCTCTGATGCCGCATAGTTAAGCCAGCCCCGACACCCGCCAACACCCGCTGACGCGCCCT
GACGGGCTTGTCTGCTCCCGGCATCCGCTTACAGACAAGCTGTGACCGTCTCCGGGAGCTGCATGTGTCA
GAGGTTTTCACCGTCATCACCGAAACGCGCGAGACGAAAGGGCCTCGTGATACGCCTATTTTTATAGGTT
AATGTCATGATAATAATGGTTTCTTAGACGTCAGGTGGCACTTTTCGGGGAAATGTGCGCGGAACCCCTA
TTTGTTTATTTTTCTAAATACATTCAAATATGTATCCGCTCATGAGACAATAACCCTGATAAATGCTTCA
ATAATATTGAAAAAGGAAGAGTATGAGTATTCAACATTTCCGTGTCGCCCTTATTCCCTTTTTTGCGGCA
TTTTGCCTTCCTGTTTTTGCTCACCCAGAAACGCTGGTGAAAGTAAAAGATGCTGAAGATCAGTTGGGTG
CACGAGTGGGTTACATCGAACTGGATCTCAACAGCGGTAAGATCCTTGAGAGTTTTCGCCCCGAAGAACG
TTTTCCAATGATGAGCACTTTTAAAGTTCTGCTATGTGGCGCGGTATTATCCCGTATTGACGCCGGGCAA
GAGCAACTCGGTCGCCGCATACACTATTCTCAGAATGACTTGGTTGAGTACTCACCAGTCACAGAAAAGC
ATCTTACGGATGGCATGACAGTAAGAGAATTATGCAGTGCTGCCATAACCATGAGTGATAACACTGCGGC
CAACTTACTTCTGACAACGATCGGAGGACCGAAGGAGCTAACCGCTTTTTTGCACAACATGGGGGATCAT
GTAACTCGCCTTGATCGTTGGGAACCGGAGCTGAATGAAGCCATACCAAACGACGAGCGTGACACCACGA
TGCCTGTAGCAATGGCAACAACGTTGCGCAAACTATTAACTGGCGAACTACTTACTCTAGCTTCCCGGCA
ACAATTAATAGACTGGATGGAGGCGGATAAAGTTGCAGGACCACTTCTGCGCTCGGCCCTTCCGGCTGGC
TGGTTTATTGCTGATAAATCTGGAGCCGGTGAGCGTGGGTCTCGCGGTATCATTGCAGCACTGGGGCCAG
ATGGTAAGCCCTCCCGTATCGTAGTTATCTACACGACGGGGAGTCAGGCAACTATGGATGAACGAAATAG
ACAGATCGCTGAGATAGGTGCCTCACTGATTAAGCATTGGTAACTGTCAGACCAAGTTTACTCATATATA
CTTTAGATTGATTTAAAACTTCATTTTTAATTTAAAAGGATCTAGGTGAAGATCCTTTTTGATAATCTCA
TGACCAAAATCCCTTAACGTGAGTTTTCGTTCCACTGAGCGTCAGACCCCGTAGAAAAGATCAAAGGATC
TTCTTGAGATCCTTTTTTTCTGCGCGTAATCTGCTGCTTGCAAACAAAAAAACCACCGCTACCAGCGGTG
GTTTGTTTGCCGGATCAAGAGCTACCAACTCTTTTTCCGAAGGTAACTGGCTTCAGCAGAGCGCAGATAC
CAAATACTGTCCTTCTAGTGTAGCCGTAGTTAGGCCACCACTTCAAGAACTCTGTAGCACCGCCTACATA
CCTCGCTCTGCTAATCCTGTTACCAGTGGCTGCTGCCAGTGGCGATAAGTCGTGTCTTACCGGGTTGGAC
TCAAGACGATAGTTACCGGATAAGGCGCAGCGGTCGGGCTGAACGGGGGGTTCGTGCACACAGCCCAGCT
TGGAGCGAACGACCTACACCGAACTGAGATACCTACAGCGTGAGCTATGAGAAAGCGCCACGCTTCCCGA
AGGGAGAAAGGCGGACAGGTATCCGGTAAGCGGCAGGGTCGGAACAGGAGAGCGCACGAGGGAGCTTCCA
GGGGGAAACGCCTGGTATCTTTATAGTCCTGTCGGGTTTCGCCACCTCTGACTTGAGCGTCGATTTTTGT
GATGCTCGTCAGGGGGGCGGAGCCTATGGAAAAACGCCAGCAACGCGGCCTTTTTACGGTTCCTGGCCTT
TTGCTGGCCTTTTGCTCACATGTTCTTTCCTGCGTTATCCCCTGATTCTGTGGATAACCGTATTACCGCC
TTTGAGTGAGCTGATACCGCTCGCCGCAGCCGAACGACCGAGCGCAGCGAGTCAGTGAGCGAGGAAGC
