>Addgene plasmid #22153 | pEBG-TFII-deltaNLS1 | addgene partial sequence | sequence record 27969 | 22153 with hTFII-I_F2
TTGTGGCCCCATCAAAGTGAAAACTGAACCCACAGAAGATTCTGGCATTTCCCTGGAAATGGCAGCTGTG
ACAGTAAAGGAAGAATCAGAAGATCCTGATTATTATCAATATAACATTCAAGGAAGCCACCATTCTTCAG
AGGGCAATGAAGGCACAGAAATGGAAGTACCAGCAGAAGATGATGATTATTCTAATGAGCTACCGCAGCC
ACCAGTCCCGGAACCCGCCAATGCTGGGAAGCGGAAAGTGAGGGAGTTCAACTTCGAGAAATGGAATGCT
CGCATCACTGATCTACGTAAACAAGTTGAAGAATTGTTTGAAAGGAAATATGCTCAAGCCATAAAAGCCA
AAGGTCCGGTGACGATCCCGTACCCTCTTTTCCAGTCTCATGTTGAAGATCTTTATGTAGAAGGACTTCC
TGAAGGAATTCCTTTTAAAAGGCCATCTACTTACGGAATTCCTCGCCTGGAGAGGATATTACTTGCAAAG
GAAAGGATTCGTTTTGTGATTAAGAAACATGAGCTTCTGAATTCAACACGTGAAGATTTACAGCTTGATA
AGCCAGCTTCAGGAGTAAAGGAAGAATGGTATGCCAGAATCACTAAATTAAGAAAGATGGTGGATCAGCT
TTTCTGCAAAAAATTTGCGGAAGCCTTGGGGAGCACTGAAGCCAAGGCTGTACCGTACCAAAAATTTGAG
GCACACCCGAATGATCTGTACGTGGAAGGACTGCCAGAAAACATTCCTTTCCGAAGTCCCTCATGGTATG
GAATCCCNAGGCTGGAAAAAATCATTCAAGTGGCAATC
