>Addgene plasmid #22153 | pEBG-TFII-deltaNLS1 | addgene partial sequence | sequence record 27970 | 22153 with pGEX5
CTGGTTCCGCGTGGATCCACCATGGGCAGCAGCCATCATCATCATCATCACAGCAGCGGCCTGGTGCCGC
GCGGCAGCCATATGGCCCAAGTTGCAATGTCCACCCTCCCCGTTGAAGATGAGGAGTCCTCGGAGAGCAG
GATGGTGGTGACATTCCTCATGTCAGCTCTCGAGTCCATGTGTAAAGAACTGGCCAAGTCCAAAGCCGAA
GTGGCCTGCATTGCAGTGTATGAAACAGACGTGTTTGTCGTCGGAACTGAAAGAGGACGTGCTTTTGTCA
ATACCAGAAAGGATTTTCAAAAAGATTTTGTAAAATATTGTGTTGAAGAAGAAGAAAAAGCTGCAGAGAT
GCATAAAATGAAATCTACAACCCAGGCAAATCGGATGAGTGTAGATGCTGTAGAAATTGAAACACTCAGA
AAAACAGTTGAGGACTATTTCTGCTTTTGCTATGGGAAAGCTTTAGGCAAATCCACAGTGGTACCTGTAC
CATATGAGAAGATGCTGCGAGACCAGTCGGCTGTGGTAGTGCAGGGGCTTCCGGAAGGTGTTGCCTTTAA
ACACCCCGAGAACTATGATCTTGCAACCCTGAAATGGATTTTGGAGAACAAAGCAGGAATTTCATTCATC
ATTAAGAGACCTTTTTTAGAGCCAAAGAAGCATGTANGTGGTCGTGTGATGGTNACAGATGCTGACANGT
CNATACTATCTC
